>Addgene plasmid #108012 | BMR1_04g05790-bio-His | addgene full sequence | sequence record 213062 | Addgene NGS Result
CATGTTGACATTGATTATTGACTAGTTATTAATAGTAATCAATTACGGGGTCATTAGTTCATAGCCCATA
TATGGAGTTCCGCGTTACATAACTTACGGTAAATGGCCCGCCTGGCTGACCGCCCAACGACCCCCGCCCA
TTGACGTCAATAATGACGTATGTTCCCATAGTAACGCCAATAGGGACTTTCCATTGACGTCAATGGGTGG
AGTATTTACGGTAAACTGCCCACTTGGCAGTACATCAAGTGTATCATATGCCAAGTCCGCCCCCTATTGA
CGTCAATGACGGTAAATGGCCCGCCTGGCATTATGCCCAGTACATGACCTTACGGGACTTTCCTACTTGG
CAGTACATCTACGTATTAGTCATCGCTATTACCATGGTGATGCGGTTTTGGCAGTACACCAATGGGCGTG
GATAGCGGTTTGACTCACGGGGATTTCCAAGTCTCCACCCCATTGACGTCAATGGGAGTTTGTTTTGGCA
CCAAAATCAACGGGACTTTCCAAAATGTCGTAATAACCCCGCCCCGTTGACGCAAATGGGCGGTAGGCGT
GTACGGTGGGAGGTCTATATAAGCAGAGCTCGTTTAGTGAACCGTCAGATCCTCACTCTCTTCCGCATCG
CTGTCTGCGAGGGCCAGCTGTTGGGCTCGCGGTTGAGGACAAACTCTTCGCGGTCTTTCCAGTACTCTTG
GATCGGAAACCCGTCGGCCTCCGAACGGTACTCCGCCACCGAGGGACCTGAGCGAGTCCGCATCGACCGG
ATCGGAAAACCTCTCGAGAAAGGCGTCTAACCAGTCACAGTCGCAAGGTAGGCTGAGCACCGTGGCGGGC
GGCAGCGGGTGGCGGTCGGGGTTGTTTCTGGCGGAGGTGCTGCTGATGATGTAATTAAAGTAGGCGGTCT
TGAGACGGCGGATGGTCGAGGTGAGGTGTGGCAGGCTTGAGATCCAGCTGTTGGGGTGAGTACTCCCTCT
CAAAAGCGGGCATTACTTCTGCGCTAAGATTGTCAGTTTCCAAAAACGAGGAGGATTTGATATTCACCTG
GCCCGATCTGGCCATACACTTGAGTGACAATGACATCCACTTTGCCTTTCTCTCCACAGGTGTCCACTCC
CAGGTCCAAGTTTGCCACCATGGAGTTTCAGACCCAGGTACTCATGTCCCTGCTGCTCTGCATGTCTGGT
GCGGCCGCCCACATGAGATTCATCAGCCTGGGCAACTGGGGCACCAACAGCGCCCAGCAGAAAACAATCG
CCGAGACACTGAAGAAAGTGGTGTCCGACGAGCACATCACCTTTTTCGTGTCCCCCGGCAGCAACTTCAA
GCACGGCGTGACCAGCACCCAGGACATCCTGTGGAAGAAAGCCTTCGAGGACGTGTACAACAGCGCCGAC
AAGAGCATGAACCTGCTGTTCTTCACCGTGATGGGCAGCGGCGACTGGCTGGGCGACTGCAATTCTCAGG
TGGCCCAGCCCAACTTCAACGGCGCCGAGCCCAACAAGAACGCCAACGACATCCAGAACGGCTACCCCAA
GTGGACCATCCCCAACTACTGGTATCACTACTTCACCCACTTCACCACCACCGGCAACACCCTGCTGAGC
GGCCACAAGGACGTGGGCGTGGGCTTCATCTTCATCGACACCTGGGTGCTGAGCCCCAGCTTCCCATTCA
ACAAGATCCACGACAAGGCCTGGCTGGAACTGGAAACCACCCTGAAGATCGCCAGCAAGGTGGTGGAATT
CATCATCGTCGTGGGCGACAAGCCCATCTACAGCAGCGGCAGCAGCAAGGGCGACAGCTACCTGGAAAAG
AAGATGCTGCCCCTGCTGAAAATGGCCAACGTGGACATGTATATCGCCGGCCACGACCACGACATGGAAG
TGATCCAGAAGGACGGCATCAGCCACATCATCTGCGGCACCGGCGGCAGCTACGGCAGAAAGAGCCTGAT
CAAGAACGACAAGTCCATGTTCTACAGCGACAAGAGCGGCTTCTGCCTGCACGAGCTGAGCCTGGAAGGC
ATCACCACCAAGTTCATCAACGGCAACGACGGCAGCGTGCTGTACACCCACACCCAGCCCATCAAGACCC
GGAAAGAGATGAGCAAGGGCAACGAGATCAAGTACCTGAGCATGCTGCCCCCCGTGGTGCTGACCCCCAT
CCCAACCCAGGTCATCGTGAAGGACGGCGACGCCTTCGTGAAGATCGTGGGCTCTGGCGCGCCGTCGACC
TCCATCACGGCCTATAAGAGTGAGGGGGAGTCAGCGGAGTTCTCCTTCCCACTCAACCTTGGAGAGGAAA
GCCTGCAGGGAGAGTTGAGATGGAAGGCAGAGAAGGCTCCTTCTTCCCAGTCCTGGATCACCTTCTCCCT
AAAGAACCAAAAGGTGTCTGTGCAGAAGTCTACTAGCAACCCCAAGTTCCAGCTGTCCGAAACGCTCCCA
CTCACCCTTCAGATACCCCAGGTCTCCCTTCAGTTTGCTGGTTCTGGCAACCTGACCCTGACTCTGGACA
GAGGGATACTGTATCAGGAAGTGAACCTGGTGGTGATGAAAGTGACTCAGCCCGACAGCAACACTTTGAC
CTGTGAGGTGATGGGACCCACCTCACCCAAGATGAGACTGATCTTGAAGCAGGAGAATCAGGAGGCCAGG
GTCTCCAGGCAGGAGAAAGTGATTCAAGTGCAGGCCCCTGAAGCAGGGGTGTGGCAATGTCTACTGAGTG
AAGGTGAAGAGGTCAAGATGGACTCCAAGATCCAGGTTTTATCCAAAGGGTTGAATTCCGGCAGCCTGCA
CCACATCCTGGACGCCCAGAAGATGCTGTGGAACCACAGGGACAGGAACCTGCCTCCTCTGGCCCCTCTG
GGCCCCCACCACCATCACCACCATTGAGTCTAGACACGTGATTAATTAAGGATCCCCCGACCTCGACCTC
TGGCTAATAAAGGAAATTTATTTTCATTGCAATAGTGTGTTGGAATTTTTTGTGTCTCTCACTCGGAAGG
ACATATGGGAGGGCAAATCATTTGGTCGAGATCCCTCGGAGATCTCTAGCTAGAGGATCGATCCCCGCCC
CGGACGAACTAAACCTGACTACGACATCTCTGCCCCTTCTTCGCGGGGCAGTGCATGTAATCCCTTCAGT
TGGTTGGTACAACTTGCCAACTGGGCCCTGTTCCACATGTGACACGGGGGGGGACCAAACACAAAGGGGT
TCTCTGACTGTAGTTGACATCCTTATAAATGGATGTGCACATTTGCCAACACTGAGTGGCTTTCATCCTG
GAGCAGACTTTGCAGTCTGTGGACTGCAACACAACATTGCCTTTATGTGTAACTCTTGGCTGAAGCTCTT
ACACCAATGCTGGGGGACATGTACCTCCCAGGGGCCCAGGAAGACTACGGGAGGCTACACCAACGTCAAT
CAGAGGGGCCTGTGTAGCTACCGATAAGCGGACCCTCAAGAGGGCATTAGCAATAGTGTTTATAAGGCCC
CCTTGTTAACCCTAAACGGGTAGCATATGCTTCCCGGGTAGTAGTATATACTATCCAGACTAACCCTAAT
TCAATAGCATATGTTACCCAACGGGAAGCATATGCTATCGAATTAGGGTTAGTAAAAGGGTCCTAAGGAA
CAGCGATATCTCCCACCCCATGAGCTGTCACGGTTTTATTTACATGGGGTCAGGATTCCACGAGGGTAGT
GAACCATTTTAGTCACAAGGGCAGTGGCTGAAGATCAAGGAGCGGGCAGTGAACTCTCCTGAATCTTCGC
CTGCTTCTTCATTCTCCTTCGTTTAGCTAATAGAATAACTGCTGAGTTGTGAACAGTAAGGTGTATGTGA
GGTGCTCGAAAACAAGGTTTCAGGTGACGCCCCCAGAATAAAATTTGGACGGGGGGTTCAGTGGTGGCAT
TGTGCTATGACACCAATATAACCCTCACAAACCCCTTGGGCAATAAATACTAGTGTAGGAATGAAACATT
CTGAATATCTTTAACAATAGAAATCCATGGGGTGGGGACAAGCCGTAAAGACTGGATGTCCATCTCACAC
GAATTTATGGCTATGGGCAACACATAATCCTAGTGCAATATGATACTGGGGTTATTAAGATGTGTCCCAG
GCAGGGACCAAGACAGGTGAACCATGTTGTTACACTCTATTTGTAACAAGGGGAAAGAGAGTGGACGCCG
ACAGCAGCGGACTCCACTGGTTGTCTCTAACACCCCCGAAAATTAAACGGGGCTCCACGCCAATGGGGCC
CATAAACAAAGACAAGTGGCCACTCTTTTTTTTGAAATTGTGGAGTGGGGGCACGCGTCAGCCCCCACAC
GCCGCCCTGCGGTTTTGGACTGTAAAATAAGGGTGTAATAACTTGGCTGATTGTAACCCCGCTAACCACT
GCGGTCAAACCACTTGCCCACAAAACCACTAATGGCACCCCGGGGAATACCTGCATAAGTAGGTGGGCGG
GCCAAGATAGGGGCGCGATTGCTGCGATCTGGAGGACAAATTACACACACTTGCGCCTGAGCGCCAAGCA
CAGGGTTGTTGGTCCTCATATTCACGAGGTCGCTGAGAGCACGGTGGGCTAATGTTGCCATGGGTAGCAT
ATACTACCCAAATATCTGGATAGCATATGCTATCCTAATCTATATCTGGGTAGCATAGGCTATCCTAATC
TATATCTGGGTAGCATATGCTATCCTAATCTATATCTGGGTAGTATATGCTATCCTAATTTATATCTGGG
TAGCATAGGCTATCCTAATCTATATCTGGGTAGCATATGCTATCCTAATCTATATCTGGGTAGTATATGC
TATCCTAATCTGTATCCGGGTAGCATATGCTATCCTAATAGAGATTAGGGTAGTATATGCTATCCTAATT
TATATCTGGGTAGCATATACTACCCAAATATCTGGATAGCATATGCTATCCTAATCTATATCTGGGTAGC
ATATGCTATCCTAATCTATATCTGGGTAGCATAGGCTATCCTAATCTATATCTGGGTAGCATATGCTATC
CTAATCTATATCTGGGTAGTATATGCTATCCTAATTTATATCTGGGTAGCATAGGCTATCCTAATCTATA
TCTGGGTAGCATATGCTATCCTAATCTATATCTGGGTAGTATATGCTATCCTAATCTGTATCCGGGTAGC
ATATGCTATCCTCATGATAAGCTGTCAAACATGAGAATTTTCTTGAAGACGAAAGGGCCTCGTGATACGC
CTATTTTTATAGGTTAATGTCATGATAATAATGGTTTCTTAGACGTCAGGTGGCACTTTTCGGGGAAATG
TGCGCGGAACCCCTATTTGTTTATTTTTCTAAATACATTCAAATATGTATCCGCTCATGAGACAATAACC
CTGATAAATGCTTCAATAATATTGAAAAAGGAAGAGTATGAGTATTCAACATTTCCGTGTCGCCCTTATT
CCCTTTTTTGCGGCATTTTGCCTTCCTGTTTTTGCTCACCCAGAAACGCTGGTGAAAGTAAAAGATGCTG
AAGATCAGTTGGGTGCACGAGTGGGTTACATCGAACTGGATCTCAACAGCGGTAAGATCCTTGAGAGTTT
TCGCCCCGAAGAACGTTTTCCAATGATGAGCACTTTTAAAGTTCTGCTATGTGGCGCGGTATTATCCCGT
GTTGACGCCGGGCAAGAGCAACTCGGTCGCCGCATACACTATTCTCAGAATGACTTGGTTGAGTACTCAC
CAGTCACAGAAAAGCATCTTACGGATGGCATGACAGTAAGAGAATTATGCAGTGCTGCCATAACCATGAG
TGATAACACTGCGGCCAACTTACTTCTGACAACGATCGGAGGACCGAAGGAGCTAACCGCTTTTTTGCAC
AACATGGGGGATCATGTAACTCGCCTTGATCGTTGGGAACCGGAGCTGAATGAAGCCATACCAAACGACG
AGCGTGACACCACGATGCCTGCAGCAATGGCAACAACGTTGCGCAAACTATTAACTGGCGAACTACTTAC
TCTAGCTTCCCGGCAACAATTAATAGACTGGATGGAGGCGGATAAAGTTGCAGGACCACTTCTGCGCTCG
GCCCTTCCGGCTGGCTGGTTTATTGCTGATAAATCTGGAGCCGGTGAGCGTGGGTCTCGCGGTATCATTG
CAGCACTGGGGCCAGATGGTAAGCCCTCCCGTATCGTAGTTATCTACACGACGGGGAGTCAGGCAACTAT
GGATGAACGAAATAGACAGATCGCTGAGATAGGTGCCTCACTGATTAAGCATTGGTAACTGTCAGACCAA
GTTTACTCATATATACTTTAGATTGATTTAAAACTTCATTTTTAATTTAAAAGGATCTAGGTGAAGATCC
TTTTTGATAATCTCATGACCAAAATCCCTTAACGTGAGTTTTCGTTCCACTGAGCGTCAGACCCCGTAGA
AAAGATCAAAGGATCTTCTTGAGATCCTTTTTTTCTGCGCGTAATCTGCTGCTTGCAAACAAAAAAACCA
CCGCTACCAGCGGTGGTTTGTTTGCCGGATCAAGAGCTACCAACTCTTTTTCCGAAGGTAACTGGCTTCA
GCAGAGCGCAGATACCAAATACTGTTCTTCTAGTGTAGCCGTAGTTAGGCCACCACTTCAAGAACTCTGT
AGCACCGCCTACATACCTCGCTCTGCTAATCCTGTTACCAGTGGCTGCTGCCAGTGGCGATAAGTCGTGT
CTTACCGGGTTGGACTCAAGACGATAGTTACCGGATAAGGCGCAGCGGTCGGGCTGAACGGGGGGTTCGT
GCACACAGCCCAGCTTGGAGCGAACGACCTACACCGAACTGAGATACCTACAGCGTGAGCTATGAGAAAG
CGCCACGCTTCCCGAAGGGAGAAAGGCGGACAGGTATCCGGTAAGCGGCAGGGTCGGAACAGGAGAGCGC
ACGAGGGAGCTTCCAGGGGGAAACGCCTGGTATCTTTATAGTCCTGTCGGGTTTCGCCACCTCTGACTTG
AGCGTCGATTTTTGTGATGCTCGTCAGGGGGGCGGAGCCTATGGAAAAACGCCAGCAACGCGGCCTTTTT
ACGGTTCCTGGCCTTTTGCTGGCCTTTTGCTCACATGTTCTTTCCTGCGTTATCCCCTGATTCTGTGGAT
AACCGTATTACCGCCTTTGAGTGAGCTGATACCGCTCGCCGCAGCCGAACGACCGAGCGCAGCGAGTCAG
TGAGCGAGGAAGCGGAAGAGCGCCCAATACGCAAACCGCCTCTCCCCGCGCGTTGGCCGATTCATTAATG
CAGCTGGCACGACAGGTTTCCCGACTGGAAAGCGGGCAGTGAGCGCAACGCAATTAATGTGAGTTAGCTC
ACTCATTAGGCACCCCAGGCTTTACACTTTATGCTTCCGGCTCGTATGTTGTGTGGAATTGTGAGCGGAT
AACAATTTCACACAGGAAACAGCTATGACCATGATTACGCCAAGCTCTAGCTAGAGGTCGACCAATTCTC
ATGTTTGACAGCTTATCATCGCAGATCCGGGCAACGTTGTTGCCATTGCTGCAGGCGCAGAACTGGTAGG
TATGGAAGATCTATACATTGAATCAATATTGGCAATTAGCCATATTAGTCATTGGTTATATAGCATAAAT
CAATATTGGCTATTGGCCATTGCATACGTTGTATCTATATCATAATATGTACATTTATATTGGCTCATGT
CCAATATGACCGC
Features (pLannotate 1.2.2; 18 found; start..end, strand, type, name):
      7..386     +  enhancer       CMV enhancer: human cytomegalovirus immediate early enhancer
    388..587     +  promoter       CMV promoter: human cytomegalovirus (CMV) immediate early promoter
    655..693     +  misc_feature   Ad SA (fragment): adenovirus major late transcript splice acceptor (Friedrich and Soriano, 1991)
    726..935     -  CDS            PTP (fragment): TERM_ADE02 - Experimental evidence at protein level: Swiss-Prot protein existence level 1. Protein covalently bound to the viral DNA that acts as a primer for viral genomic replication by DNA strand displacement. Assembles on the viral origin of replication in an initiation complex with viral polymerase, DBP, host NFIA and host POU2F1/OCT1. During initiation, the polymerase covalently couples the first dCTP with Ser- 580 of pTP. The terminal protein stimulates the template activity over 20 fold compared to protein-free templates. Neo-synthesized viral genomes are linked to two preterminal prot
    966..1055    +  intron         chimeric intron (fragment): chimera between introns from adenovirus and immunoglobulin heavy chain genes
   1074..1120    +  CDS            IgH signal sequence (fragment): signal sequence from the mouse immunoglobulin heavy chain variable region
   2226..2786    +  CDS            Cd4 (fragment): CD4_RAT - Experimental evidence at protein level: Swiss-Prot protein existence level 1. Integral membrane glycoprotein that plays an essential role in the immune response and serves multiple functions in responses against both external and internal offenses. In T-cells, functions primarily as a coreceptor for MHC class II molecule:peptide complex. The antigens presented by class II peptides are derived from extracellular proteins while class I peptides are derived from cytosolic proteins. Interacts simultaneously with the T-cell receptor (TCR) and the MHC class II presented by antigen presenti
   2946..3001    +  polyA_signal   β-globin poly(A) signal: rabbit β-globin polyadenylation signal (Gil and Proudfoot, 1987)
   3515..5196    -  rep_origin     oriP (fragment): Epstein-Barr virus oriP replication origin (Yates et al., 2000)
   5323..5427    +  promoter       AmpR promoter: bla
   5428..6288    +  CDS            AmpR: β-lactamase; bla; confers resistance to ampicillin, carbenicillin, and related antibiotics
   6459..7047    +  rep_origin     ori: high-copy-number ColE1/pMB1/pBR322/pUC origin of replication
   7230..7322    +  CDS            lacI (fragment): lac repressor; lacI; The lac repressor binds to the lac operator to inhibit transcription in E. coli. This inhibition can be relieved by adding lactose or isopropyl-β-D-thiogalactopyranoside (IPTG).
   7335..7356    +  protein_bind   CAP binding site: CAP binding activates transcription in the presence of cAMP. E. coli catabolite activator protein
   7371..7401    +  promoter       lac promoter: promoter for the E. coli lac operon
   7409..7425    +  protein_bind   lac operator: The lac repressor binds to the lac operator to inhibit transcription in E. coli. This inhibition can be relieved by adding lactose or isopropyl-β-D-thiogalactopyranoside (IPTG). lac repressor encoded by lacI
   7495..7511    +  promoter       tet promoter (fragment): E. coli promoter for tetracycline efflux protein gene
   7521..7546    -  CDS            bla(M) (fragment): β-lactamase lacking the signal sequence; bla(M); allows cytosolic expression of β-lactamase
