[The description below was written by a language model from this plasmid's Addgene catalogue record and pLannotate feature annotations shown in this document.]
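Description:
BMR1_04g05790-bio-His is a mammalian expression plasmid built on the pTT3 backbone for producing a secreted, taggable form of a Babesia microti cell surface or secreted protein. It is maintained in E. coli at high copy through a ColE1/pUC-type origin with ampicillin selection (AmpR), and it also carries an Epstein-Barr virus oriP fragment, an element that supports episomal maintenance in cells expressing EBNA1. Short lac and tet promoter remnants near the bacterial origin appear to be backbone leftovers rather than functional parts of the design.

The expression cassette is driven by the CMV enhancer and promoter. These are followed by adenovirus-derived leader and splice sequences and a chimeric intron fragment; the hit to adenovirus terminal protein on the opposite strand probably reflects this same leader region rather than an expressed gene. A mouse immunoglobulin heavy chain signal sequence fragment lies at the start of the coding region, consistent with directing the product into the secretory pathway. The synthetic insert of about 1 kb, encoding the full-length BMR1_04g05790 ectodomain, sits between retained NotI and AscI sites and is not itself annotated in the feature table. All potential N-linked glycosylation sequons were removed by replacing the serine or threonine with alanine, so the parasite protein is not aberrantly glycosylated in mammalian cells. It is fused at its C terminus to rat Cd4 domains 3 and 4, a biotinylation sequence and a 6xHis tag, and the cassette ends in a rabbit β-globin polyadenylation signal.

Cotransfection with BirA gives an enzymatically monobiotinylated ectodomain. The plasmid belongs to a library of recombinant B. microti proteins made for diagnostics discovery and reverse vaccinology.
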