Addgene plasmid #108012: BMR1_04g05790-bio-His
Purpose: Expresses enzymatically monobiotinylated full-length BMR1_04g05790 ectodomain with no N-linked glycans upon cotransfection with BirA in mammalian cells. Contains a C-terminal rat Cd4 d3+4 tag.
Depositing lab: Gavin Wright. Depositing organization: Wellcome Sanger Institute. Publication: A library of recombinant Babesia microti cell surface and secreted proteins for diagnostics discovery and reverse vaccinology. Elton CM, Rodriguez M, Ben Mamoun C, Lobo CA, Wright GJ. Int J Parasitol. 2019 Feb;49(2):115-125. doi: 10.1016/j.ijpara.2018.10.003. Epub 2018 Oct 24. PubMed 30367868.
Backbone
  Vector backbone: pTT3
  Backbone manufacturer: Yves Durocher
  Backbone size w/o insert (bp): 6670
  Modifications to backbone: Addition of CD4, biotinylation sequence, 6xhis tags
  Vector type: Mammalian Expression
Growth in bacteria
  Bacterial resistance: Ampicillin, 100 μg/mL
  Growth temperature: 37°C
  Growth strain: DH5alpha
  Copy number: High Copy
Gene/Insert
  Gene/Insert name: BMR1_04g05790
  Species: B. microti
  Insert size (bp): 1043
  Mutation: all potential N-linked glycosylation sites (N-X-S/T, where X is not proline) were systematically removed by substituting alanine for serine/threonine at these sites.
  Promoter: CMV
  Tag / fusion protein: ratCD4d3+4,biotinylation sequence, 6xHis (C terminal on backbone)
  Cloning method: Restriction Enzyme; 5′ cloning site NotI (not destroyed); 3′ cloning site AscI (not destroyed)
  Sequencing primers: 5′ CMV-F; 3′ EBVori-F (5'-CCACTCAGTGTTGGCAAATG-3')
Resource information
  A portion of this plasmid was derived from a plasmid made by: Made by gene synthesis. pTT3 was obtained from Yves Durocher, National Research Council of Canada
Terms and licenses: Academic/Nonprofit Terms; Industry Terms: Not Available to Industry
How to cite: BMR1_04g05790-bio-His was a gift from Gavin Wright (Addgene plasmid # 108012 ; http://n2t.net/addgene:108012 ; RRID:Addgene_108012)
